Addgene plasmid #174068: pJL50
Purpose: Expresses 97-3 zinc finger array fused to VP16 in S. cerevisiae. Parent plasmid for chromatin regulator library.
Depositing lab: Albert Keung. Depositing organization: North Carolina State University. Publication: Mapping the dynamic transfer functions of eukaryotic gene regulation. Lee JB, Caywood LM, Lo JY, Levering N, Keung AJ. Cell Syst. 2021 Aug 24. pii: S2405-4712(21)00291-X. doi: 10.1016/j.cels.2021.08.003. PubMed 34469745.
Backbone
  Vector backbone: unknown
  Vector type: Yeast Expression
  Selectable markers: TRP1
Growth in bacteria
  Bacterial resistance: Ampicillin, 100 μg/mL
  Growth temperature: 37°C
  Growth strain: NEB Stable
  Copy number: High Copy
Gene/Insert
  Gene/Insert name: pTEF1-3NLS-97-3ZF-VP16
  Species: S. cerevisiae (budding yeast), Synthetic
  Promoter: pTEF1
  Tag / fusion protein: FLAG
  Cloning method: Gibson Cloning
  Sequencing primers: 5′ unknown; 3′ catcgcgttaattaatagacaactc
Resource information
  A portion of this plasmid was derived from a plasmid made by: Keung, A.J., Bashor, C.J., Kiriakov, S., Collins, J.J., and Khalil, A.S. (2014). Using Targeted Chromatin Regulators to Engineer Combinatorial and Spatial Transcriptional Regulation. Cell 158, 110-120. 10.1016/j.cell.2014.04.047.
Terms and licenses: Academic/Nonprofit Terms; Industry Terms: Not Available to Industry
Depositor comments: Please visit https://www.biorxiv.org/content/10.1101/2021.01.05.425451v1 for bioRxiv preprint.
How to cite: pJL50 was a gift from Albert Keung (Addgene plasmid # 174068 ; http://n2t.net/addgene:174068 ; RRID:Addgene_174068)
