[The description below was written by a language model from this plasmid's Addgene catalogue record and pLannotate feature annotations shown in this document.]
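Description:
pJL50 is a yeast expression plasmid for Saccharomyces cerevisiae that produces a synthetic transcription factor, the 97-3 zinc finger array fused to the VP16 activation domain. The backbone is not named in the record. The annotated sequence (about 7.6 kb) shows pBluescript-type shuttle vector elements: a high-copy ColE1/pUC origin and an ampicillin resistance gene for propagation in E. coli, an f1 origin, lac promoter/operator and lacZα remnants, and flanking T3 and T7 promoters. Selection in yeast is by TRP1 tryptophan prototrophy. The table shows a full-length TRP1 coding sequence matched to the Candida glabrata homologue. It also shows separate fragments of the S. cerevisiae TRP1 promoter and coding region. No yeast replication origin or centromere is annotated, which, with the split S. cerevisiae TRP1 fragments, would be consistent with an integrating design, but the record does not state this. Short URA3, rop, bom, lacI and histone H3 fragments are also called and look like backbone remnants or incidental matches.

The expression cassette spans the numbering origin of the circular map. The constitutive TEF1 promoter sits at the end of the sequence and reads into a 3xFLAG tag at the start. According to the insert name, this is followed by three nuclear localisation signals and the 97-3 zinc finger array, neither of which is annotated, and then by a VP16 fragment from herpes simplex virus. A short Twin-Strep-tag fragment between these is probably a linker match. No terminator is annotated. The fusion binds its cognate zinc finger site and activates a linked reporter gene. The plasmid also serves as the parent for a library in which chromatin regulators are fused to the zinc finger, used to study the dynamics of eukaryotic gene regulation.
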