Features (pLannotate 1.2.2; 25 found; start..end, strand, type, name):
     26..91      +  CDS            3xFLAG: three tandem FLAG® epitope tags, followed by an enterokinase cleavage site
    422..439     +  CDS            Twin-Strep-tag (fragment): two Strep-Tag®II moieties connected by a linker for enhanced binding to Strep-Tactin®, an engineered form of streptavidin (Schmidt et al., 2013)
    482..715     +  CDS            VP16_HHV11 (fragment): Experimental evidence at protein level: Swiss-Prot protein existence level 1. May play a role in the aggregation of tegument proteins around nucleocapsids during virus morphogenesis. From Human herpesvirus 1 (strain 17) (HHV-1) (Human herpes simplex virus 1).
    721..745     -  misc_feature   MCS (fragment): pBluescript multiple cloning site
   1441..1793    +  CDS            TRP1 (fragment): phosphoribosylanthranilate isomerase, required for tryptophan biosynthesis; S. cerevisiae TRP1; yeast auxotrophic marker
   1831..1849    -  promoter       T7 promoter: promoter for bacteriophage T7 RNA polymerase
   1852..2009    +  CDS            lacZα (fragment): LacZα fragment of β-galactosidase; lacZ fragment
   2013..2441    +  rep_origin     f1 ori (sequence partly withheld): f1 bacteriophage origin of replication; arrow indicates direction of (+) strand synthesis
   2469..2520    -  misc_feature   bom (fragment): basis of mobility region from pBR322
   2576..2668    -  CDS            URA3 (fragment): PYRF_YEAST - Experimental evidence at protein level: Swiss-Prot protein existence level 1. From Saccharomyces cerevisiae (strain ATCC 204508 / S288c) (Baker's yeast).
   2668..2800    -  promoter       URA3 promoter (fragment): S. cerevisiae URA3
   2808..2857    -  misc_feature   bom (fragment): basis of mobility region from pBR322
   2959..2994    -  CDS            rop (fragment): Rop protein, which maintains plasmids at low copy number; rop
   3106..3210    +  promoter       AmpR promoter: bla
   3211..4071    +  CDS            AmpR: β-lactamase; bla; confers resistance to ampicillin, carbenicillin, and related antibiotics
   4242..4830    +  rep_origin     ori: high-copy-number ColE1/pMB1/pBR322/pUC origin of replication
   5013..5105    +  CDS            lacI (fragment): lac repressor; lacI; The lac repressor binds to the lac operator to inhibit transcription in E. coli. This inhibition can be relieved by adding lactose or isopropyl-β-D-thiogalactopyranoside (IPTG).
   5118..5139    +  protein_bind   CAP binding site: CAP binding activates transcription in the presence of cAMP. E. coli catabolite activator protein
   5154..5184    +  promoter       lac promoter: promoter for the E. coli lac operon
   5192..5208    +  protein_bind   lac operator: The lac repressor binds to the lac operator to inhibit transcription in E. coli. This inhibition can be relieved by adding lactose or isopropyl-β-D-thiogalactopyranoside (IPTG). lac repressor encoded by lacI
   5253..5271    +  promoter       T3 promoter: promoter for bacteriophage T3 RNA polymerase
   5563..5716    +  promoter       TRP1 promoter (fragment): S. cerevisiae TRP1
   5710..5988    +  CDS            HHT1 (fragment): H3_KLULA - Experimental evidence at protein level: Swiss-Prot protein existence level 1. Core component of nucleosome. Nucleosomes wrap and compact DNA into chromatin, limiting DNA accessibility to the cellular machineries which require DNA as a template. Histones thereby play a central role in transcription regulation, DNA repair, DNA replication and chromosomal stability. DNA accessibility is regulated via a complex set of post-translational modifications of histones, also called histone code, and nucleosome remodeling. From Kluyveromyces lactis (strain ATCC 8585 / CBS 2359 / DSM 70799 / NBR
   6349..6999    +  CDS            TRP1: TRPF_CANGA - Protein inferred from homology: Swiss-Prot protein existence level 3. From Candida glabrata (strain ATCC 2001 / CBS 138 / JCM 3761 / NBRC 0622 / NRRL Y-65) (Yeast) (Torulopsis glabrata).
   7223..7621    +  promoter       TEF1 promoter: S. cerevisiae TEF1; promoter for EF-1α
>Addgene plasmid #174068 | pJL50 | addgene full sequence | sequence record 341751 | Addgene NGS Result
ATTACAAAAGGGCCCTAAAAAAATGGACTACAAAGACCATGACGGTGATTATAAAGATCATGACATCGAT
TACAAGGATGACGATGACAAGATGGCCCCCAAGAAAAAGAGGAAGGTGGGCATTCACGGGGTGCCGGGTG
GAGGTTCTGGTTCTAGACCCGGGGAGCGCCCCTTCCAGTGTCGCATTTGCATGCGGAACTTTTCGAGACA
ATCTAATTTGTCAAGACATACCCGTACTCATACCGGTGAAAAACCGTTTCAGTGTCGGATCTGTATGCGA
AATTTCTCCAGAAATGAACATTTGGTTTTGCATCTACGTACGCACACCGGCGAGAAGCCATTCCAATGCC
GAATATGCATGCGCAACTTCAGTCAAAAAACTGGTTTGAGAGTTCACCTAAAAACCCACCTGAGAGGATC
CGGAGGTTCTGGCGGTGGAAGTGGTGGCGGAGGTAGCGGTGGTGGCAGCGGTTCCTGCAGGGCTCCACCA
ACTGATGTTTCATTGGGTGATGAATTGCATTTGGATGGAGAAGATGTTGCTATGGCTCATGCTGATGCAT
TAGATGATTTCGATTTAGACATGTTGGGAGATGGTGATTCTCCAGGTCCAGGTTTCACTCCACATGATTC
TGCTCCTTACGGTGCATTGGATATGGCTGATTTTGAATTCGAACAAATGTTCACTGATGCTTTAGGAATT
GATGAATATGGTGGTGGTTAAGCGGCCGCCACCGCGGTGGAGCTCTAAGCAAATAGCTAAATTATATACG
AATTAATATTATGATTAAGTGTTTACGTGAGTGCGATATTTTTATTACTATCTTATACAGTTGTATATAC
TCTATAAAATGAGTTGTCTATTAATTAACGCGATGAATGCTTTCTGGGTTTACCTCTCCAACAACTCTAG
TTTACTTCTCAATACATTCAATTGTATTTGATTTGTCAATACTTCATCATTAATCAATTCTATAGTTTTG
TTTTTCTCGTTTATTTCCAAATTTAATGCATCAATTTTATTATTCAATTTGTCGTTGATTTTGGTTAATG
ATTTTATGGTTTGATCTCTGGCATTGATTGTTTGTGTTAGTTTTTCATTATTGATAATTAAATTATTTAA
GTTAGTTATCAACTCGGTGTTTTCAAGTTTCAAGTTTTCAATTTCTTTAGAGTTTATTAGATTTGTCAAA
GTTTCTGAATTGCTTGATTGGTCCTGTAGAAGAGTATTTGTTGTTGTGGATAATTGATTCAATTTTTGAG
ACAATTGCTGGAAGGCGTTGAAATATCTAGCATCAATCTCATGGTTTTTTTCCCGAGAGTCTCGTAGATT
CAATTGTTTTAATATATCTTGGGACCACTCTTGATTTGAACTCATGGAAATTAAACTGGGTGTTGTGTTG
TGGTGTAATGATTGTACCCCCTTTGCTTATAATTGTGTGGTTCCGATGCTGACTTACTGGGTATTATATG
TGTGCCCAATAGAAAGAGAACAATTGACCCGGTTATTGCAAGGAAAATTTCAAGTCTTGTAAAAGCATAT
AAAAATAGTTCAGGCACTCCGAAATACTTGGTTGGCGTGTTTCGTAATCAACCTAAGGAGGATGTTTTGG
CTCTGGTCAATGATTACGGCATTGATATCGTCCAACTGCATGGAGATGAGTCGTGGCGAGAATACCAAGA
GTTCCTCGGTTTGCCAGTTATTAAAAGACTCGTATTTCCAAAAGACTGCAACATACTACTCAGTGCAGCT
TCACAGAAACCTCATTCGTTTATTCCCTTGTTTGATTCAGAAGGCCGGCCATTTAAATGTTTAAACGGCC
ACGCTGGCCCCCTATAGTGAGTCGTATTACAATTCACTGGCCGTCGTTTTACAACGTCGTGACTGGGAAA
ACCCTGGCGTTACCCAACTTAATCGCCTTGCAGCACATCCCCCTTTCGCCAGCTGGCGTAATAGCGAAGA
GGCCCGCACCGATCGCCCTTCCCAACAGTTGCGCAGCCTGAATGGCGAATGG
[124 nt withheld, positions 2013-2136]
C
[91 nt withheld, positions 2138-2228]
A
[49 nt withheld, positions 2230-2278]
CCTTTGACGTTGGAGTCCACGTTCTTT
[37 nt withheld, positions 2306-2342]
ACCCTATCTCGGTCTATTCTTTTGATTTATAAGGGATTTTGCCGATTTCGGCCTATTGGTTAAAAAATGA
GCTGATTTAACAAAAATTTAACGCGAATTTTAACAAAATATTAACGCTTACAATTTCCTGATGCGGTATT
TTCTCCTTACGCATCTGTGCGGTATTTCACACCGCATAGGGTAATAACTGATATAATTAAATTGAAGCTC
TAATTTGTGAGTTTAGTATTAGGATCTCTACCCTTGGCGAAAAGTCCTCTGCCAACAATGATGATATCTG
ATCCACCACTTACAACTTCGTCGACGGTTCTGTACTGCTGACCCAATATGCGTATATATACCAATCTAAG
TCTGTGCTCCTTCCTTCGTTCTTCCTTCTGTTCGGAGATTACCGAATCAAAAAAATTTCAAGGAAACCGA
AATCAAAAAAAAGAATAAAAAAAAAATGATGAATTGAAAAGGTGGTATGGTGCACTCTCAGTACAATCTG
CTCTGATGCCGCATAGTTAAGCCAGCCCCGACACCCGCCAACACCCGCTGACGCGCCCTGACGGGCTTGT
CTGCTCCCGGCATCCGCTTACAGACAAGCTGTGACCGTCTCCGGGAGCTGCATGTGTCAGAGGTTTTCAC
CGTCATCACCGAAACGCGCGAGACGAAAGGGCCTCGTGATACGCCTATTTTTATAGGTTAATGTCATGAT
AATAATGGTTTCTTAGACGTCGGCGCGCCGAGGACGTCAGGTGGCACTTTTCGGGGAAATGTGCGCGGAA
CCCCTATTTGTTTATTTTTCTAAATACATTCAAATATGTATCCGCTCATGAGACAATAACCCTGATAAAT
GCTTCAATAATATTGAAAAAGGAAGAGTATGAGTATTCAACATTTCCGTGTCGCCCTTATTCCCTTTTTT
GCGGCATTTTGCCTTCCTGTTTTTGCTCACCCAGAAACGCTGGTGAAAGTAAAAGATGCTGAAGATCAGT
TGGGTGCACGAGTGGGTTACATCGAACTGGATCTCAACAGCGGTAAGATCCTTGAGAGTTTTCGCCCCGA
AGAACGTTTTCCAATGATGAGCACTTTTAAAGTTCTGCTATGTGGCGCGGTATTATCCCGTATTGACGCC
GGGCAAGAGCAACTCGGTCGCCGCATACACTATTCTCAGAATGACTTGGTTGAGTACTCACCAGTCACAG
AAAAGCATCTTACGGATGGCATGACAGTAAGAGAATTATGCAGTGCTGCCATAACCATGAGTGATAACAC
TGCGGCCAACTTACTTCTGACAACGATCGGAGGACCGAAGGAGCTAACCGCTTTTTTGCACAACATGGGG
GATCATGTAACTCGCCTTGATCGTTGGGAACCGGAGCTGAATGAAGCCATACCAAACGACGAGCGTGACA
CCACGATGCCTGTAGCAATGGCAACAACGTTGCGCAAACTATTAACTGGCGAACTACTTACTCTAGCTTC
CCGGCAACAATTAATAGACTGGATGGAGGCGGATAAAGTTGCAGGACCACTTCTGCGCTCGGCCCTTCCG
GCTGGCTGGTTTATTGCTGATAAATCTGGAGCCGGTGAGCGTGGGTCTCGCGGTATCATTGCAGCACTGG
GGCCAGATGGTAAGCCCTCCCGTATCGTAGTTATCTACACGACGGGGAGTCAGGCAACTATGGATGAACG
AAATAGACAGATCGCTGAGATAGGTGCCTCACTGATTAAGCATTGGTAACTGTCAGACCAAGTTTACTCA
TATATACTTTAGATTGATTTAAAACTTCATTTTTAATTTAAAAGGATCTAGGTGAAGATCCTTTTTGATA
ATCTCATGACCAAAATCCCTTAACGTGAGTTTTCGTTCCACTGAGCGTCAGACCCCGTAGAAAAGATCAA
AGGATCTTCTTGAGATCCTTTTTTTCTGCGCGTAATCTGCTGCTTGCAAACAAAAAAACCACCGCTACCA
GCGGTGGTTTGTTTGCCGGATCAAGAGCTACCAACTCTTTTTCCGAAGGTAACTGGCTTCAGCAGAGCGC
AGATACCAAATACTGTTCTTCTAGTGTAGCCGTAGTTAGGCCACCACTTCAAGAACTCTGTAGCACCGCC
TACATACCTCGCTCTGCTAATCCTGTTACCAGTGGCTGCTGCCAGTGGCGATAAGTCGTGTCTTACCGGG
TTGGACTCAAGACGATAGTTACCGGATAAGGCGCAGCGGTCGGGCTGAACGGGGGGTTCGTGCACACAGC
CCAGCTTGGAGCGAACGACCTACACCGAACTGAGATACCTACAGCGTGAGCTATGAGAAAGCGCCACGCT
TCCCGAAGGGAGAAAGGCGGACAGGTATCCGGTAAGCGGCAGGGTCGGAACAGGAGAGCGCACGAGGGAG
CTTCCAGGGGGAAACGCCTGGTATCTTTATAGTCCTGTCGGGTTTCGCCACCTCTGACTTGAGCGTCGAT
TTTTGTGATGCTCGTCAGGGGGGCGGAGCCTATGGAAAAACGCCAGCAACGCGGCCTTTTTACGGTTCCT
GGCCTTTTGCTGGCCTTTTGCTCACATGTTCTTTCCTGCGTTATCCCCTGATTCTGTGGATAACCGTATT
ACCGCCTTTGAGTGAGCTGATACCGCTCGCCGCAGCCGAACGACCGAGCGCAGCGAGTCAGTGAGCGAGG
AAGCGGAAGAGCGCCCAATACGCAAACCGCCTCTCCCCGCGCGTTGGCCGATTCATTAATGCAGCTGGCA
CGACAGGTTTCCCGACTGGAAAGCGGGCAGTGAGCGCAACGCAATTAATGTGAGTTAGCTCACTCATTAG
GCACCCCAGGCTTTACACTTTATGCTTCCGGCTCGTATGTTGTGTGGAATTGTGAGCGGATAACAATTTC
ACACAGGAAACAGCTATGACCATGATTACGCCAAGCTCGGAATTAACCCTCACTAAAGGGAACAAAAGCT
GGGCCGGCCATTTAAATGTTTAAACGGCCACGCTGGCCATATTTCTACCAATCTCTCAACACTGAGTAAT
GGTAGTTATAAGAAAGAGACCGAGTTAGGGACAGTTAGAGGCGGTGGAGATATTCCTTATGGCATGTCTG
GCGATGATAAAACTTTTCAAACGGCAGCCCCGATCTAAAAGAGCTGACAGGGAAATGGTCAGAAAAAGAA
ACGTGCACCCGCCCGTCTGGACGCGCCGCTCACCCGCACGGCAGAGACCAATCAGTAAAAATCAACGGTT
AACGACATTACTATATATATAATATAGGAAGCATTTAATAGAACAGCATCGTAATATATGTGTACTTTGC
AGTTATGACGCCAGATGGCAGTAGTGGAAGATATTCTTTATTGAAAAATAGCTTGTCACCTTACGTACAA
TCTTGATCCGGAGCCCGTCGCTTTGAGAGAAATCAGAAGATTCCAAAAGTCTACTGAACTTTTGATCAGA
AAGTTGCCTTTCCAAAGACTAGTCAGAGAAATCGCCCAAGATTTCAAGACCGATCTAAGATTCCAATCCT
CTGCCATCGGTGCTCTACAGGAATCCGTTGAAGCTTACTTGGTCTCTTTGTTCGAAGACACCAACTTGGC
CGCTATCCACGCTAAGCGTGTTACCATCCAAAAGAAGGATATCAAGTTGGCTAGAAGATTGAGAGGTGAA
AGATCCTAAGCACACAGGGATTGTTGTACAATTACTTTTTATGATTTTAGATACACACAAATCTTTTCTA
CGATTACCTTTCATTTATTTTCGTTTCATGTTTTATTAATCATTCTTTTTGTATATTTCACATCGGGTGG
GGTTTTTATATTAAATTTTAATAACATAATCTTTTAAAGTTTCTACTTTCTATCCTGTATATTATTTCCA
TATCTATATCTATATTTTCAAGCTTGTTCACATCCTTATCGGAATTGTTCCAGCGTTTTTGTACAGAAAA
TGATGTTATGGTAACGAGCTATATCAGACCTACTAGTCTTATAGAGCTGTACAGAGTCTTGGAAACATAA
CCAACACACCAACAAGATGTCATTTGATTCGTTACTCGACAAGAATGATAAGCTGGTAAAAGTTTGCGGG
ATTCAAACCGTCGAGGCTGCCGAAACTGCGCTTCAAGCAGGCGCTGATTTGATAGGGATCATATGTGTCC
CCAACAGGAAGCGGACTATCGAGAGCGCTGTGGCTCGTGAAATATCCAAATTGATTCACAAATCAGGTAC
TACAAAGCTGGTGGGGGTGTTCAGGAATCAATCTGTTGAGGACGTACATCGGCTTTCTGAGGAATATGAC
CTTGACATAATCCAATTACATGGTGATGAATCATGGCCAGAGTACTATAACGTCATTAAGAAACCAATAA
TCAAAAGAGTCATATTCCCTAGAGATGTCGATGTTGTAACACAAGTGTGTCAAAGAAAACCCTTGGTATG
TCTACCATTGTTCGACTCCGAGGCAGGCGGTACAGGTGAAAAGCTGGACTGGTCCAGTATTTCCTCCTGG
GCAAGCGAACAGAATAACGTATTTTATATACTAGCGGGTGGACTAACTGCAGAAAACGTCATGGAGGCGG
TGGGGTTGCCTGGTGTAATTGGTGTTGACGTCTCAGGTGGTGTAGAGACTGACGGCGTCAAAGACAATGA
CAAGATAATTAAATATGTACAAAATGCAAAGAAACAATGAATTACGAAGAGAAGTCTCAATGAGGTTTTA
CAAACAATCCTATAATACATATATGCCACTTAGATATACTTTGAATACTGAATATACTGACTCATTATAT
TCTTTAATTGTAGTTTCTCAAAAATATTCATACAGGTTAGCTATGAATTCATGCTATAATTTCCATTTTG
TTCATGTAAGATACACATAGGGATAAAATGTGATAACTAATCAGCGGTACCATAGCTTCAAAATGTTTCT
ACTCCTTTTTTACTCTTCCAGATTTTCTCGGACTCCGCGCATCGCCGTACCACTTCAAAACACCCAAGCA
CAGCATACTAAATTTCCCCTCTTTCTTCCTCTAGGGTGTCGTTAATTACCCGTACTAAAGGTTTGGAAAA
GAAAAAAGAGACCGCCTCGTTTCTTTTTCTTCGTCGAAAAAGGCAATAAAAATTTTTATCACGTTTCTTT
TTCTTGAAAATTTTTTTTTTGATTTTTTTCTCTTTCGATGACCTCCCATTGATATTTAAGTTAATAAACG
GTCTTCAATTTCTCAAGTTTCAGTTTCATTTTTCTTGTTCTATTACAACTTTTTTTACTTCTTGCTCATT
AGAAAGAAAGCATAGCAATCTAATCTAAGTTTTA
